Addgene plasmid #204341: pLVX-CMV-Galpha-i3-IRESWT-Gbetagamma ONE-GO
Purpose: GPCR/G protein BRET biosensor
Depositing lab: Mikel Garcia-Marcos. Depositing organization: Boston University Medical Campus. Publication: Direct interrogation of context-dependent GPCR activity with a universal biosensor platform. Janicot R, Maziarz M, Park JC, Zhao J, Luebbers A, Green E, Philibert CE, Zhang H, Layne MD, Wu JC, Garcia-Marcos M. Cell. 2024 Feb 16:S0092-8674(24)00065-5. doi: 10.1016/j.cell.2024.01.028. PubMed 38412860.
Backbone
  Vector backbone: pLVX-IRES-Hygro
  Vector type: Lentiviral
Growth in bacteria
  Bacterial resistance: Ampicillin, 100 μg/mL
  Growth temperature: 37°C
  Growth strain: NEB Stable
  Copy number: High Copy
Gene/Insert
  Gene/Insert name: Galpha-i3/Gbetagamma ONE-GO (alt name: GNAI3/GNB1/GNG2)
  Species: GNAI3 = R. norvegicus (rat) ; GNB1/GNG2 = H. sapiens (human)
  Cloning method: Gibson Cloning
Terms and licenses: Academic/Nonprofit Terms; Industry Terms: Not Available to Industry
How to cite: pLVX-CMV-Galpha-i3-IRESWT-Gbetagamma ONE-GO was a gift from Mikel Garcia-Marcos (Addgene plasmid # 204341 ; http://n2t.net/addgene:204341 ; RRID:Addgene_204341)
