[The description below was written by a language model from this plasmid's Addgene catalogue record and pLannotate feature annotations shown in this document.]
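Description:
pLVX-CMV-Galpha-i3-IRESWT-Gbetagamma ONE-GO is an HIV-1-based lentiviral transfer plasmid built on the pLVX-IRES-Hygro backbone that delivers a single-vector BRET biosensor for GPCR-driven G protein activity. It is propagated in E. coli through a high-copy ColE1/pUC-type origin with ampicillin selection (AmpR). The viral portion carries the two LTRs, the Ψ packaging signal with a partial gag sequence, the RRE for Rev-dependent export, the cPPT/CTS element and a WPRE downstream of the payload to enhance transcript expression. No hygromycin resistance gene is annotated, which suggests the backbone's selection cassette was replaced by the sensor components, although the record does not say so explicitly.

Expression is driven by the CMV enhancer/promoter as one multicistronic transcript. The first cistron is rat Gαi3 (Gnai3). An EMCV IRES, labelled wild-type in the construct name, then initiates translation of a second reading frame. It begins with a Src N-myristoylation signal fused to a fragment of GRK3 and NanoLuc luciferase, giving a membrane-anchored BRET donor. A T2A peptide follows, then Gβ1 (GNB1), and further downstream a circularly permuted Venus (cp173Venus) placed just ahead of Gγ2 (GNG2), apparently as a fusion that serves as the BRET acceptor. The element separating Gβ1 from the Venus-Gγ2 unit is not annotated. The catalogue lists GNB1 and GNG2 as human, although the annotation tool matched them to bovine orthologues.

The arrangement is consistent with a free-Gβγ sensor: receptor activation of the Gαi3 heterotrimer would release Venus-labelled Gβγ, which binds the GRK3 fragment and raises BRET with NanoLuc. Lentiviral delivery allows the complete sensor to be introduced into different cell types.
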