Features (pLannotate 1.2.2; 30 found; start..end, strand, type, name):
    234..696     +  misc_feature   IRES: internal ribosome entry site (IRES) of the encephalomyocarditis virus (EMCV)
    698..718     +  CDS            myr: N-myristoylation signal from Src kinase (Pellman et al., 1985; Kaplan et al., 1988)
    731..1312    +  CDS            GRK3 (fragment): ARBK2_HUMAN - Also known as ADRBK2, BARK2. Experimental evidence at protein level: Swiss-Prot protein existence level 1. Specifically phosphorylates the agonist-occupied form of the beta-adrenergic and closely related receptors. From Homo sapiens (Human).
   1325..1837    +  CDS            Nluc: NanoLuc® luciferase human codon-optimized
   1856..1899    +  CDS            T2A (fragment): 2A peptide from Thosea asigna virus capsid protein Eukaryotic ribosomes fail to insert a peptide bond between the Gly and Pro residues, yielding separate polypeptides.
   1901..2920    +  CDS            GNB1 (sequence partly withheld): GBB1_BOVIN - Experimental evidence at protein level: Swiss-Prot protein existence level 1. Guanine nucleotide-binding proteins (G proteins) are involved as a modulator or transducer in various transmembrane signaling systems. The beta and gamma chains are required for the GTPase activity, for replacement of GDP by GTP, and for G protein-effector interaction. From Bos taurus (Bovine).
   2981..3715    +  CDS            cp173Venus: circularly permuted form of the Venus yellow fluorescent protein (Nagai et al., 2004) efficient FRET acceptor for CFP
   3731..3943    +  CDS            GNG2 (sequence withheld): GBG2_BOVIN - Experimental evidence at protein level: Swiss-Prot protein existence level 1. Guanine nucleotide-binding proteins (G proteins) are involved as a modulator or transducer in various transmembrane signaling systems. The beta and gamma chains are required for the GTPase activity, for replacement of GDP by GTP, and for G protein-effector interaction. From Bos taurus (Bovine).
   3960..4548    +  misc_feature   WPRE: woodchuck hepatitis virus posttranscriptional regulatory element
   4565..5083    +  CDS            nef (fragment): NEF_HV1BR - Experimental evidence at protein level: Swiss-Prot protein existence level 1. Extracellular Nef protein targets CD4(+) T-lymphocytes for apoptosis by interacting with CXCR4 surface receptors (PubMed:14990729). From Human immunodeficiency virus type 1 group M subtype B (isolate BRU/LAI) (HIV-1).
   5131..5388    +  LTR            5' LTR (truncated): truncated 5' long terminal repeat (LTR) from HIV-1
   5538..5560    -  protein_bind   lac operator (fragment): The lac repressor binds to the lac operator to inhibit transcription in E. coli. This inhibition can be relieved by adding lactose or isopropyl-β-D-thiogalactopyranoside (IPTG). lac repressor encoded by lacI
   5564..5594    -  promoter       lac promoter: promoter for the E. coli lac operon
   5609..5630    -  protein_bind   CAP binding site: CAP binding activates transcription in the presence of cAMP. E. coli catabolite activator protein
   5643..5735    -  CDS            lacI (fragment): lac repressor; lacI; The lac repressor binds to the lac operator to inhibit transcription in E. coli. This inhibition can be relieved by adding lactose or isopropyl-β-D-thiogalactopyranoside (IPTG).
   5918..6506    -  rep_origin     ori: high-copy-number ColE1/pMB1/pBR322/pUC origin of replication
   6677..7537    -  CDS            AmpR: β-lactamase; bla; confers resistance to ampicillin, carbenicillin, and related antibiotics
   7538..7642    -  promoter       AmpR promoter: bla
   7690..7824    +  polyA_signal   SV40 poly(A) signal: SV40 polyadenylation signal
   7991..8320    +  CDS            nef (fragment): NEF_HV1BR - Experimental evidence at protein level: Swiss-Prot protein existence level 1. Extracellular Nef protein targets CD4(+) T-lymphocytes for apoptosis by interacting with CXCR4 surface receptors (PubMed:14990729). From Human immunodeficiency virus type 1 group M subtype B (isolate BRU/LAI) (HIV-1).
   8368..8625    +  LTR            5' LTR (truncated): truncated 5' long terminal repeat (LTR) from HIV-1
   8672..8797    +  misc_feature   HIV-1 Ψ: packaging signal of human immunodeficiency virus type 1
   8781..9119    +  CDS            HIV-1 gag (fragment): gag protein from human immunodeficiency virus 1; gag
   9294..9527    +  misc_feature   RRE: The Rev response element (RRE) of HIV-1 allows for Rev-dependent mRNA export from the nucleus to the cytoplasm.
   9904..10004   +  CDS            Rev (fragment): human immunodeficiency virus 1 (HIV-1) Rev protein; rev; enhances nuclear export of unspliced and incompletely spliced viral mRNAs
  10019..10134   +  misc_feature   cPPT/CTS: central polypurine tract and central termination sequence of HIV-1 (lacking the first T)
  10192..10495   +  enhancer       CMV enhancer: human cytomegalovirus immediate early enhancer
  10496..10699   +  promoter       CMV promoter: human cytomegalovirus (CMV) immediate early promoter
  10806..10825   -  misc_feature   MCS (fragment): pBluescript multiple cloning site
  10826..109     +  CDS            Gnai3 (across the origin): GNAI3_RAT - Also known as Gnai-3. Experimental evidence at protein level: Swiss-Prot protein existence level 1. Heterotrimeric guanine nucleotide-binding proteins (G proteins) function as transducers downstream of G protein-coupled receptors (GPCRs) in numerous signaling cascades. The alpha chain contains the guanine nucleotide binding site and alternates between an active, GTP-bound state and an inactive, GDP-bound state. Signaling by an activated GPCR promotes GDP release and GTP binding. The alpha subunit has a low GTPase activity that converts bound GTP to GDP, thereby terminating the sign
>Addgene plasmid #204341 | pLVX-CMV-Galpha-i3-IRESWT-Gbetagamma ONE-GO | addgene full sequence | sequence record 405532 | Addgene NGS Result
GGTCTACACTCACTTTACCTGTGCCACTGACACCAAAAACGTGCAGTTTGTTTTTGATGCTGTTACAGAT
GTCATCATTAAAAACAACTTAAAGGAATGTGGGCTTTACTGAGCGGCCGCCGCCCCTCTCCCTCCCCCCC
CCNTAACGTTACTGGCCGAAGCCGCTTGGAATAAGGCCGGTGTGCGTTTGTCTATATGTTATTTTCCACC
ATATTGCCGTCTTTTGGCAATGTGAGGGCCCGGAAACCTGGCCCTGTCTTCTTGACGAGCATTCCTAGGG
GTCTTTCCCCTCTCGCCAAAGGAATGCAAGGTCTGTTGAATGTCGTGAAGGAAGCAGTTCCTCTGGAAGC
TTCTTGAAGACAAACAACGTCTGTAGCGACCCTTTGCAGGCAGCGGAACCCCCCACCTGGCGACAGGTGC
CTCTGCGGCCAAAAGCCACGTGTATAAGATACACCTGCAAAGGCGGCACAACCCCAGTGCCACGTTGTGA
GTTGGATAGTTGTGGAAAGAGTCAAATGGCTCTCCTCAAGCGTATTCAACAAGGGGCTGAAGGATGCCCA
GAAGGTACCCCATTGTATGGGATCTGATCTGGGGCCTCGGTGCACATGCTTTACATGTGTTTAGTCGAGG
TTAAAAAAACGTCTAGGCCCCCCGAACCACGGGGACGTGGTTTTCCTTTGAAAAACACGATGATAATATG
GGGAGTAGCAAGAGCAAGACGTCGAATTCCGGAATCAAGCTTCTTGATTGCGACCAAGAACTCTACAAGA
ACTTCCCTCTGGTGATCTCTGAGCGCTGGCAGCAGGAAGTGGCGGAAACAGTTTATGAAGCAGTAAATGC
AGACACGGATAAAATCGAGGCCAGGAAGAGAGCTAAAAATAAGCAGCTTGGCCACGAAGAAGATTACGCC
CTGGGAAGAGACTGCATCGTGCACGGGTACATGCTGAAGCTGGGGAACCCTTTCCTGACCCAGTGGCAGC
GCCGCTATTTTTACCTCTTTCCGAACAGACTTGAGTGGAGAGGAGAAGGCGAGTCGCGACAAAGTTTACT
GACAATGGAACAGATTGTGTCCGTGGAAGAAACTCAGATTAAAGACAAAAAGTGCATTTTGTTGAGAATA
AAAGGAGGGAAGCAGTTCGTTTTGCAGTGTGAGAGTGACCCAGAGTTTGTGCAGTGGAAGAAAGAGCTGA
CGGAGACATTCATGGAGGCCCAGCGGCTGCTACGGCGAGCCCCCAAGTTCCTCAACAAATCCCGCTCAGC
CGTCGTGGAACTCTCAAAGCCTCCCCTCTGCCATAGGAACAGCAACGGCCTCGGAGGTGGATCCATGGTC
TTCACACTCGAAGATTTCGTTGGGGACTGGCGACAGACAGCCGGCTACAACCTGGACCAAGTCCTTGAAC
AGGGAGGTGTGTCCAGTTTGTTTCAGAATCTCGGGGTGTCCGTAACTCCGATCCAAAGGATTGTCCTGAG
CGGTGAAAATGGGCTGAAGATCGACATCCATGTCATCATCCCGTATGAAGGTCTGAGCGGCGACCAAATG
GGCCAGATCGAAAAAATTTTTAAGGTGGTGTACCCTGTGGATGATCATCACTTTAAGGTGATCCTGCACT
ATGGCACACTGGTAATCGACGGGGTTACGCCGAACATGATCGACTATTTCGGACGGCCGTATGAAGGCAT
CGCCGTGTTCGACGGCAAAAAGATCACTGTAACAGGGACCCTGTGGAACGGCAACAAAATTATCGACGAG
CGCCTGATCAACCCCGACGGCTCCCTGCTGTTCCGAGTAACCATCAACGGAGTGACCGGCTGGCGGCTGT
GCGAACGCATTCTGGCGGGATCAGGAGAAGGTAGAGGAAGTCTACTAACATGCGGGGACGTGGAGGAAAA
TCCCGGCCCAATGGGG
[1014 nt withheld, positions 1907-2920]
GAGGGCAGAGGAAGTCTTCTAACATGCGGTGACGTGGAGGAGAATCCCGGCCCTACCGGTATGGACGGCG
GCGTGCAGCTCGCCGACCACTACCAGCAGAACACCCCCATCGGCGACGGCCCCGTGCTGCTGCCCGACAA
CCACTACCTGAGCTACCAGTCCGCCCTGAGCAAAGACCCCAACGAGAAGCGCGATCACATGGTCCTGCTG
GAGTTCGTGACCGCCGCCGGGATCACTCTCGGCATGGACGAGCTGTACAAGGGTGGCAGCGGTGGCATGG
TGAGCAAGGGCGAGGAGCTGTTCACCGGGGTGGTGCCCATCCTGGTCGAGCTGGACGGCGACGTAAACGG
CCACAAGTTCAGCGTGTCCGGCGAGGGCGAGGGCGATGCCACCTACGGCAAGCTGACCCTGAAGCTGATC
TGCACCACCGGCAAGCTGCCCGTGCCCTGGCCCACCCTCGTGACCACCCTGGGCTACGGCCTGCAGTGCT
TCGCCCGCTACCCCGACCACATGAAGCAGCACGACTTCTTCAAGTCCGCCATGCCCGAAGGCTACGTCCA
GGAGCGCACCATCTTCTTCAAGGACGACGGCAACTACAAGACCCGCGCCGAGGTGAAGTTCGAGGGCGAC
ACCCTGGTGAACCGCATCGAGCTGAAGGGCATCGACTTCAAGGAGGACGGCAACATCCTGGGGCACAAGC
TGGAGTACAACTACAACAGCCACAACGTCTATATCACCGCCGACAAGCAGAAGAACGGCATCAAGGCCAA
CTTCAAGATCCGCCACAACATCGAGTCCGGACTCAGATCT
[213 nt withheld, positions 3731-3943]
TAAACGCGTCTGGAACAATCAACCTCTGGATTACAAAATTTGTGAAAGATTGACTGGTATTCTTAACTAT
GTTGCTCCTTTTACGCTATGTGGATACGCTGCTTTAATGCCTTTGTATCATGCTATTGCTTCCCGTATGG
CTTTCATTTTCTCCTCCTTGTATAAATCCTGGTTGCTGTCTCTTTATGAGGAGTTGTGGCCCGTTGTCAG
GCAACGTGGCGTGGTGTGCACTGTGTTTGCTGACGCAACCCCCACTGGTTGGGGCATTGCCACCACCTGT
CAGCTCCTTTCCGGGACTTTCGCTTTCCCCCTCCCTATTGCCACGGCGGAACTCATCGCCGCCTGCCTTG
CCCGCTGCTGGACAGGGGCTCGGCTGTTGGGCACTGACAATTCCGTGGTGTTGTCGGGGAAGCTGACGTC
CTTTCCATGGCTGCTCGCCTGTGTTGCCACCTGGATTCTGCGCGGGACGTCCTTCTGCTACGTCCCTTCG
GCCCTCAATCCAGCGGACCTTCCTTCCCGCGGCCTGCTGCCGGCTCTGCGGCCTCTTCCGCGTCTTCGCC
TTCGCCCTCAGACGAGTCGGATCTCCCTTTGGGCCGCCTCCCCGCCTGGAATTAATTCTGCAGTCGAGAC
CTAGAAAAACATGGAGCAATCACAAGTAGCAATACAGCAGCTACCAATGCTGATTGTGCCTGGCTAGAAG
CACAAGAGGAGGAGGAGGTGGGTTTTCCAGTCACACCTCAGGTACCTTTAAGACCAATGACTTACAAGGC
AGCTGTAGATCTTAGCCACTTTTTAAAAGAAAAGAGGGGACTGGAAGGGCTAATTCACTCCCAACGAAGA
CAAGATATCCTTGATCTGTGGATCTACCACACACAAGGCTACTTCCCTGATTAGCAGAACTACACACCAG
GGCCAGGGGTCAGATATCCACTGACCTTTGGATGGTGCTACAAGCTAGTACCAGTTGAGCCAGATAAGGT
AGAAGAGGCCAATAAAGGAGAGAACACCAGCTTGTTACACCCTGTGAGCCTGCATGGGATGGATGACCCG
GAGAGAGAAGTGTTAGAGTGGAGGTTTGACAGCCGCCTAGCATTTCATCACGTGGCCCGAGAGCTGCATC
CGGAGTACTTCAAGAACTGCTGATATCGAGCTTGCTACAAGGGACTTTCCGCTGGGGACTTTCCAGGGAG
GCGTGGCCTGGGCGGGACTGGGGAGTGGCGAGCCCTCAGATCCTGCATATAAGCAGCTGCTTTTTGCCTG
TACTGGGTCTCTCTGGTTAGACCAGATCTGAGCCTGGGAGCTCTCTGGCTAACTAGGGAACCCACTGCTT
AAGCCTCAATAAAGCTTGCCTTGAGTGCTTCAAGTAGTGTGTGCCCGTCTGTTGTGTGACTCTGGTAACT
AGAGATCCCTCAGACCCTTTTAGTCAGTGTGGAAAATCTCTAGCAGTAGTAGTTCATGTCATCTTATTAT
TCAGTATTTATAACTTGCAAAGAAATGAATATCAGAGAGTGAGAGGCCTTGACATTGCTAGCGTTTACCG
TCGACCTCTAGCTAGAGCTTGGCGTAATCATGGTCATAGCTGTTTCCTGTGTGAAATTGTTATCCGCTCA
CAATTCCACACAACATACGAGCCGGAAGCATAAAGTGTAAAGCCTGGGGTGCCTAATGAGTGAGCTAACT
CACATTAATTGCGTTGCGCTCACTGCCCGCTTTCCAGTCGGGAAACCTGTCGTGCCAGCTGCATTAATGA
ATCGGCCAACGCGCGGGGAGAGGCGGTTTGCGTATTGGGCGCTCTTCCGCTTCCTCGCTCACTGACTCGC
TGCGCTCGGTCGTTCGGCTGCGGCGAGCGGTATCAGCTCACTCAAAGGCGGTAATACGGTTATCCACAGA
ATCAGGGGATAACGCAGGAAAGAACATGTGAGCAAAAGGCCAGCAAAAGGCCAGGAACCGTAAAAAGGCC
GCGTTGCTGGCGTTTTTCCATAGGCTCCGCCCCCCTGACGAGCATCACAAAAATCGACGCTCAAGTCAGA
GGTGGCGAAACCCGACAGGACTATAAAGATACCAGGCGTTTCCCCCTGGAAGCTCCCTCGTGCGCTCTCC
TGTTCCGACCCTGCCGCTTACCGGATACCTGTCCGCCTTTCTCCCTTCGGGAAGCGTGGCGCTTTCTCAT
AGCTCACGCTGTAGGTATCTCAGTTCGGTGTAGGTCGTTCGCTCCAAGCTGGGCTGTGTGCACGAACCCC
CCGTTCAGCCCGACCGCTGCGCCTTATCCGGTAACTATCGTCTTGAGTCCAACCCGGTAAGACACGACTT
ATCGCCACTGGCAGCAGCCACTGGTAACAGGATTAGCAGAGCGAGGTATGTAGGCGGTGCTACAGAGTTC
TTGAAGTGGTGGCCTAACTACGGCTACACTAGAAGAACAGTATTTGGTATCTGCGCTCTGCTGAAGCCAG
TTACCTTCGGAAAAAGAGTTGGTAGCTCTTGATCCGGCAAACAAACCACCGCTGGTAGCGGTGGTTTTTT
TGTTTGCAAGCAGCAGATTACGCGCAGAAAAAAAGGATCTCAAGAAGATCCTTTGATCTTTTCTACGGGG
TCTGACGCTCAGTGGAACGAAAACTCACGTTAAGGGATTTTGGTCATGAGATTATCAAAAAGGATCTTCA
CCTAGATCCTTTTAAATTAAAAATGAAGTTTTAAATCAATCTAAAGTATATATGAGTAAACTTGGTCTGA
CAGTTACCAATGCTTAATCAGTGAGGCACCTATCTCAGCGATCTGTCTATTTCGTTCATCCATAGTTGCC
TGACTCCCCGTCGTGTAGATAACTACGATACGGGAGGGCTTACCATCTGGCCCCAGTGCTGCAATGATAC
CGCGAGACCCACGCTCACCGGCTCCAGATTTATCAGCAATAAACCAGCCAGCCGGAAGGGCCGAGCGCAG
AAGTGGTCCTGCAACTTTATCCGCCTCCATCCAGTCTATTAATTGTTGCCGGGAAGCTAGAGTAAGTAGT
TCGCCAGTTAATAGTTTGCGCAACGTTGTTGCCATTGCTACAGGCATCGTGGTGTCACGCTCGTCGTTTG
GTATGGCTTCATTCAGCTCCGGTTCCCAACGATCAAGGCGAGTTACATGATCCCCCATGTTGTGCAAAAA
AGCGGTTAGCTCCTTCGGTCCTCCGATCGTTGTCAGAAGTAAGTTGGCCGCAGTGTTATCACTCATGGTT
ATGGCAGCACTGCATAATTCTCTTACTGTCATGCCATCCGTAAGATGCTTTTCTGTGACTGGTGAGTACT
CAACCAAGTCATTCTGAGAATAGTGTATGCGGCGACCGAGTTGCTCTTGCCCGGCGTCAATACGGGATAA
TACCGCGCCACATAGCAGAACTTTAAAAGTGCTCATCATTGGAAAACGTTCTTCGGGGCGAAAACTCTCA
AGGATCTTACCGCTGTTGAGATCCAGTTCGATGTAACCCACTCGTGCACCCAACTGATCTTCAGCATCTT
TTACTTTCACCAGCGTTTCTGGGTGAGCAAAAACAGGAAGGCAAAATGCCGCAAAAAAGGGAATAAGGGC
GACACGGAAATGTTGAATACTCATACTCTTCCTTTTTCAATATTATTGAAGCATTTATCAGGGTTATTGT
CTCATGAGCGGATACATATTTGAATGTATTTAGAAAAATAAACAAATAGGGGTTCCGCGCACATTTCCCC
GAAAAGTGCCACCTGACGTCGACGGATCGGGAGATCAACTTGTTTATTGCAGCTTATAATGGTTACAAAT
AAAGCAATAGCATCACAAATTTCACAAATAAAGCATTTTTTTCACTGCATTCTAGTTGTGGTTTGTCCAA
ACTCATCAATGTATCTTATCATGTCTGGATCAACTGGATAACTCAAGCTAACCAAAATCATCCCAAACTT
CCCACCCCATACCCTATTACCACTGCCAATTACCTGTGGTTTCATTTACTCTAAACCTGTGATTCCTCTG
AATTATTTTCATTTTAAAGAAATTGTATTTGTTAAATATGTACTACAAACTTAGTAGTTGGAAGGGCTAA
TTCACTCCCAAAGAAGACAAGATATCCTTGATCTGTGGATCTACCACACACAAGGCTACTTCCCTGATTA
GCAGAACTACACACCAGGGCCAGGGGTCAGATATCCACTGACCTTTGGATGGTGCTACAAGCTAGTACCA
GTTGAGCCAGATAAGGTAGAAGAGGCCAATAAAGGAGAGAACACCAGCTTGTTACACCCTGTGAGCCTGC
ATGGGATGGATGACCCGGAGAGAGAAGTGTTAGAGTGGAGGTTTGACAGCCGCCTAGCATTTCATCACGT
GGCCCGAGAGCTGCATCCGGAGTACTTCAAGAACTGCTGATATCGAGCTTGCTACAAGGGACTTTCCGCT
GGGGACTTTCCAGGGAGGCGTGGCCTGGGCGGGACTGGGGAGTGGCGAGCCCTCAGATCCTGCATATAAG
CAGCTGCTTTTTGCCTGTACTGGGTCTCTCTGGTTAGACCAGATCTGAGCCTGGGAGCTCTCTGGCTAAC
TAGGGAACCCACTGCTTAAGCCTCAATAAAGCTTGCCTTGAGTGCTTCAAGTAGTGTGTGCCCGTCTGTT
GTGTGACTCTGGTAACTAGAGATCCCTCAGACCCTTTTAGTCAGTGTGGAAAATCTCTAGCAGTGGCGCC
CGAACAGGGACTTGAAAGCGAAAGGGAAACCAGAGGAGCTCTCTCGACGCAGGACTCGGCTTGCTGAAGC
GCGCACGGCAAGAGGCGAGGGGCGGCGACTGGTGAGTACGCCAAAAATTTTGACTAGCGGAGGCTAGAAG
GAGAGAGATGGGTGCGAGAGCGTCAGTATTAAGCGGGGGAGAATTAGATCGCGATGGGAAAAAATTCGGT
TAAGGCCAGGGGGAAAGAAAAAATATAAATTAAAACATATAGTATGGGCAAGCAGGGAGCTAGAACGATT
CGCAGTTAATCCTGGCCTGTTAGAAACATCAGAAGGCTGTAGACAAATACTGGGACAGCTACAACCATCC
CTTCAGACAGGATCAGAAGAACTTAGATCATTATATAATACAGTAGCAACCCTCTATTGTGTGCATCAAA
GGATAGAGATAAAAGACACCAAGGAAGCTTTAGACAAGATAGAGGAAGAGCAAAACAAAAGTAAGACCAC
CGCACAGCAAGCGGCCGGCCGCTGATCTTCAGACCTGGAGGAGGAGATATGAGGGACAATTGGAGAAGTG
AATTATATAAATATAAAGTAGTAAAAATTGAACCATTAGGAGTAGCACCCACCAAGGCAAAGAGAAGAGT
GGTGCAGAGAGAAAAAAGAGCAGTGGGAATAGGAGCTTTGTTCCTTGGGTTCTTGGGAGCAGCAGGAAGC
ACTATGGGCGCAGCGTCAATGACGCTGACGGTACAGGCCAGACAATTATTGTCTGGTATAGTGCAGCAGC
AGAACAATTTGCTGAGGGCTATTGAGGCGCAACAGCATCTGTTGCAACTCACAGTCTGGGGCATCAAGCA
GCTCCAGGCAAGAATCCTGGCTGTGGAAAGATACCTAAAGGATCAACAGCTCCTGGGGATTTGGGGTTGC
TCTGGAAAACTCATTTGCACCACTGCTGTGCCTTGGAATGCTAGTTGGAGTAATAAATCTCTGGAACAGA
TTTGGAATCACACGACCTGGATGGAGTGGGACAGAGAAATTAACAATTACACAAGCTTAATACACTCCTT
AATTGAAGAATCGCAAAACCAGCAAGAAAAGAATGAACAAGAATTATTGGAATTAGATAAATGGGCAAGT
TTGTGGAATTGGTTTAACATAACAAATTGGCTGTGGTATATAAAATTATTCATAATGATAGTAGGAGGCT
TGGTAGGTTTAAGAATAGTTTTTGCTGTACTTTCTATAGTGAATAGAGTTAGGCAGGGATATTCACCATT
ATCGTTTCAGACCCACCTCCCAACCCCGAGGGGACCCGACAGGCCCGAAGGAATAGAAGAAGAAGGTGGA
GAGAGAGACAGAGACAGATCCATTCGATTAGTGAACGGATCTCGACGGTATCGCCTTTAAAAGAAAAGGG
GGGATTGGGGGGTACAGTGCAGGGGAAAGAATAGTAGACATAATAGCAACAGACATACAAACTAAAGAAT
TACAAAAACAAATTACAAAAATTCAAAATTTTCGGGTTTATTACAGGGACAGCAGAGATCCAGTTTATCG
ATAAGCTTGGGAGTTCCGCGTTACATAACTTACGGTAAATGGCCCGCCTGGCTGACCGCCCAACGACCCC
CGCCCATTGACGTCAATAATGACGTATGTTCCCATAGTAACGCCAATAGGGACTTTCCATTGACGTCAAT
GGGTGGAGTATTTACGGTAAACTGCCCACTTGGCAGTACATCAAGTGTATCATATGCCAAGTACGCCCCC
TATTGACGTCAATGACGGTAAATGGCCCGCCTGGCATTATGCCCAGTACATGACCTTATGGGACTTTCCT
ACTTGGCAGTACATCTACGTATTAGTCATCGCTATTACCATGGTGATGCGGTTTTGGCAGTACATCAATG
GGCGTGGATAGCGGTTTGACTCACGGGGATTTCCAAGTCTCCACCCCATTGACGTCAATGGGAGTTTGTT
TTGGCACCAAAATCAACGGGACTTTCCAAAATGTCGTAACAACTCCGCCCCATTGACGCAAATGGGCGGT
AGGCGTGTACGGTGGGAGGTCTATATAAGCAGAGCTCGTTTAGTGAACCGTCAGATCGCCTGGAGACGCC
ATCCACGCTGTTTTGACCTCCATAGAAGACACCGACTCTACTAGAGGATCTATTTCCGGTGAATTCCTCG
AGACTAGTTCTAGAGCGGCCGCATGGGCTGCACGTTGAGCGCCGAGGACAAGGCGGCGGTGGAGCGGAGT
AAGATGATCGACCGCAACTTGCGGGAGGACGGAGAGAAAGCGGCCAAAGAAGTGAAGCTGCTGCTGCTCG
GCGCTGGAGAATCTGGTAAAAGTACTATTGTGAAACAGATGAAAATCATTCATGAGGATGGCTATTCCGA
GGACGAGTGTAAGCAGTATAAAGTTGTCGTCTACAGCAATACCATTCAGTCCATCATTGCAATCATAAGA
GCCATGGGACGGTTGAAGATTGATTTTGGGGAAGCTGCCAGAGCGGATGATGCCCGACAGTTATTTGTTT
TAGCTGGCAGTGCTGAGGAAGGAGTCATGACTTCAGAACTAGCAGGCGTGATTAAACGTTTATGGCGAGA
TGGCGGGGTGCAGGCATGCTTCAGCAGGTCCAGGGAATATCAGCTCAATGATTCTGCTTCATATTACCTA
AATGATTTGGATAGAATATCCCAGACCAACTACATTCCAACTCAGCAAGATGTTCTTCGGACGAGAGTGA
AGACTACAGGCATTGTGGAGACCCACTTCACCTTCAAGGAGCTCTACTTCAAAATGTTTGATGTAGGTGG
CCAAAGATCCGAACGGAAAAAGTGGATCCACTGTTTTGAGGGAGTGACAGCAATTATCTTTTGTGTGGCT
CTCAGTGATTACGACCTTGTTCTGGCTGAGGACGAGGAAATGAACCGAATGCATGAAAGCATGAAATTGT
TTGACAGCATTTGTAACAACAAATGGTTTACAGACACTTCAATCATTCTCTTCCTTAATAAGAAAGACCT
TTTTGAGGAAAAAATAAAGAGGAGTCCATTAACAATCTGTTATCCAGAATACACAGGTTCCAATACGTAC
GAAGAGGCAGCTGCTTACATCCAGTGCCAGTTTGAAGATCTGAACCGAAGAAAGGACACCAAGGA
