>Addgene plasmid #204341 | pLVX-CMV-Galpha-i3-IRESWT-Gbetagamma ONE-GO | depositor partial sequence | sequence record 396733 | pLVX-CMV-Galpha-i3-IRESWT-GRK3ct-Nluc-T2A-Gbeta1-T2A-Ggamma2-V
TCGGGTTTATTACAGGGACAGCAGAGATCCAGTTTATCGATAAGCTTGGGAGTTCCGCGTTACATAACTT
ACGGTAAATGGCCCGCCTGGCTGACCGCCCAACGACCCCCGCCCATTGACGTCAATAATGACGTATGTTC
CCATAGTAACGCCAATAGGGACTTTCCATTGACGTCAATGGGTGGAGTATTTACGGTAAACTGCCCACTT
GGCAGTACATCAAGTGTATCATATGCCAAGTACGCCCCCTATTGACGTCAATGACGGTAAATGGCCCGCC
TGGCATTATGCCCAGTACATGACCTTATGGGACTTTCCTACTTGGCAGTACATCTACGTATTAGTCATCG
CTATTACCATGGTGATGCGGTTTTGGCAGTACATCAATGGGCGTGGATAGCGGTTTGACTCACGGGGATT
TCCAAGTCTCCACCCCATTGACGTCAATGGGAGTTTGTTTTGGCACCAAAATCAACGGGACTTTCCAAAA
TGTCGTAACAACTCCGCCCCATTGACGCAAATGGGCGGTAGGCGTGTACGGTGGGAGGTCTATATAAGCA
GAGCTCGTTTAGTGAACCGTCAGATCGCCTGGAGACGCCATCCACGCTGTTTTGACCTCCATAGAAGACA
CCGACTCTACTAGAGGATCTATTTCCGGTGAATTCCTCGAGACTAGTTCTAGAGCGGCCGCATGGGCTGC
ACGTTGAGCGCCGAGGACAAGGCGGCGGTGGAGCGGAGTAAGATGATCGACCGCAACTTGCGGGAGGACG
GAGAGAAAGCGGCCAAAGAAGTGAAGCTGCTGCTGCTCGGCGCTGGAGAATCTGGTAAAAGTACTATTGT
GAAACAGATGAAAATCATTCATGAGGATGGCTATTCCGAGGACGAGTGTAAGCAGTATAAAGTTGTCGTC
TACAGCAATACCATTCAGTCCATCATTGCAATCATAAGAGCCATGGGACGGTTGAAGATTGATTTTGGGG
AAGCTGCCAGAGCGGATGATGCCCGACAGTTATTTGTTTTAGCTGGCAGTGCTGAGGAAGGAGTCATGAC
TTCAGAACTAGCAGGCGTGATTAAACGTTTATGGCGAGATGGCGGGGTGCAGGCATGCTTCAGCAGGTCC
AGGGAATATCAGCTCAATGATTCTGCTTCATATTACCTAAATGATTTGGATAGAATATCCCAGACCAACT
ACATTCCAACTCAGCAAGATGTTCTTCGGACGAGAGTGAAGACTACAGGCATTGTGGAGACCCACTTCAC
CTTCAAGGAGCTCTACTTCAAAATGTTTGATGTAGGTGGCCAAAGATCCGAACGGAAAAAGTGGATCCAC
TGTTTTGAGGGAGTGACAGCAATTATCTTTTGTGTGGCTCTCAGTGATTACGACCTTGTTCTGGCTGAGG
ACGAGGAAATGAACCGAATGCATGAAAGCATGAAATTGTTTGACAGCATTTGTAACAACAAATGGTTTAC
AGACACTTCAATCATTCTCTTCCTTAATAAGAAAGACCTTTTTGAGGAAAAAATAAAGAGGAGTCCATTA
ACAATCTGTTATCCAGAATACACAGGTTCCAATACGTACGAAGAGGCAGCTGCTTACATCCAGTGCCAGT
TTGAAGATCTGAACCGAAGAAAGGACACCAAGGAGGTCTACACTCACTTTACCTGTGCCACTGACACCAA
AAACGTGCAGTTTGTTTTTGATGCTGTTACAGATGTCATCATTAAAAACAACTTAAAGGAATGTGGGCTT
TACTGAGCGGCCGCCGCCCCTCTCCCTCCCCCCCCCCTAACGTTACTGGCCGAAGCCGCTTGGAATAAGG
CCGGTGTGCGTTTGTCTATATGTTATTTTCCACCATATTGCCGTCTTTTGGCAATGTGAGGGCCCGGAAA
CCTGGCCCTGTCTTCTTGACGAGCATTCCTAGGGGTCTTTCCCCTCTCGCCAAAGGAATGCAAGGTCTGT
TGAATGTCGTGAAGGAAGCAGTTCCTCTGGAAGCTTCTTGAAGACAAACAACGTCTGTAGCGACCCTTTG
CAGGCAGCGGAACCCCCCACCTGGCGACAGGTGCCTCTGCGGCCAAAAGCCACGTGTATAAGATACACCT
GCAAAGGCGGCACAACCCCAGTGCCACGTTGTGAGTTGGATAGTTGTGGAAAGAGTCAAATGGCTCTCCT
CAAGCGTATTCAACAAGGGGCTGAAGGATGCCCAGAAGGTACCCCATTGTATGGGATCTGATCTGGGGCC
TCGGTGCACATGCTTTACATGTGTTTAGTCGAGGTTAAAAAAACGTCTAGGCCCCCCGAACCACGGGGAC
GTGGTTTTCCTTTGAAAAACACGATGATAATATGGGGAGTAGCAAGAGCAAGACGTCGAATTCCGGAATC
AAGCTTCTTGATTGCGACCAAGAACTCTACAAGAACTTCCCTCTGGTGATCTCTGAGCGCTGGCAGCAGG
AAGTGGCGGAAACAGTTTATGAAGCAGTAAATGCAGACACGGATAAAATCGAGGCCAGGAAGAGAGCTAA
AAATAAGCAGCTTGGCCACGAAGAAGATTACGCCCTGGGAAGAGACTGCATCGTGCACGGGTACATGCTG
AAGCTGGGGAACCCTTTCCTGACCCAGTGGCAGCGCCGCTATTTTTACCTCTTTCCGAACAGACTTGAGT
GGAGAGGAGAAGGCGAGTCGCGACAAAGTTTACTGACAATGGAACAGATTGTGTCCGTGGAAGAAACTCA
GATTAAAGACAAAAAGTGCATTTTGTTGAGAATAAAAGGAGGGAAGCAGTTCGTTTTGCAGTGTGAGAGT
GACCCAGAGTTTGTGCAGTGGAAGAAAGAGCTGACGGAGACATTCATGGAGGCCCAGCGGCTGCTACGGC
GAGCCCCCAAGTTCCTCAACAAATCCCGCTCAGCCGTCGTGGAACTCTCAAAGCCTCCCCTCTGCCATAG
GAACAGCAACGGCCTCGGAGGTGGATCCATGGTCTTCACACTCGAAGATTTCGTTGGGGACTGGCGACAG
ACAGCCGGCTACAACCTGGACCAAGTCCTTGAACAGGGAGGTGTGTCCAGTTTGTTTCAGAATCTCGGGG
TGTCCGTAACTCCGATCCAAAGGATTGTCCTGAGCGGTGAAAATGGGCTGAAGATCGACATCCATGTCAT
CATCCCGTATGAAGGTCTGAGCGGCGACCAAATGGGCCAGATCGAAAAAATTTTTAAGGTGGTGTACCCT
GTGGATGATCATCACTTTAAGGTGATCCTGCACTATGGCACACTGGTAATCGACGGGGTTACGCCGAACA
TGATCGACTATTTCGGACGGCCGTATGAAGGCATCGCCGTGTTCGACGGCAAAAAGATCACTGTAACAGG
GACCCTGTGGAACGGCAACAAAATTATCGACGAGCGCCTGATCAACCCCGACGGCTCCCTGCTGTTCCGA
GTAACCATCAACGGAGTGACCGGCTGGCGGCTGTGCGAACGCATTCTGGCGGGATCAGGAGAAGGTAGAG
GAAGTCTACTAACATGCGGGGACGTGGAGGAAAATCCCGGCCCAATGGGG
[1014 nt withheld, positions 3551-4564]
GAGGGCAGAGGAAGTCTTCTAACATGCGGTGACGTGGAGGAGAATCCCGGCCCTACCGGTATGGACGGCG
GCGTGCAGCTCGCCGACCACTACCAGCAGAACACCCCCATCGGCGACGGCCCCGTGCTGCTGCCCGACAA
CCACTACCTGAGCTACCAGTCCGCCCTGAGCAAAGACCCCAACGAGAAGCGCGATCACATGGTCCTGCTG
GAGTTCGTGACCGCCGCCGGGATCACTCTCGGCATGGACGAGCTGTACAAGGGTGGCAGCGGTGGCATGG
TGAGCAAGGGCGAGGAGCTGTTCACCGGGGTGGTGCCCATCCTGGTCGAGCTGGACGGCGACGTAAACGG
CCACAAGTTCAGCGTGTCCGGCGAGGGCGAGGGCGATGCCACCTACGGCAAGCTGACCCTGAAGCTGATC
TGCACCACCGGCAAGCTGCCCGTGCCCTGGCCCACCCTCGTGACCACCCTGGGCTACGGCCTGCAGTGCT
TCGCCCGCTACCCCGACCACATGAAGCAGCACGACTTCTTCAAGTCCGCCATGCCCGAAGGCTACGTCCA
GGAGCGCACCATCTTCTTCAAGGACGACGGCAACTACAAGACCCGCGCCGAGGTGAAGTTCGAGGGCGAC
ACCCTGGTGAACCGCATCGAGCTGAAGGGCATCGACTTCAAGGAGGACGGCAACATCCTGGGGCACAAGC
TGGAGTACAACTACAACAGCCACAACGTCTATATCACCGCCGACAAGCAGAAGAACGGCATCAAGGCCAA
CTTCAAGATCCGCCACAACATCGAGTCCGGACTCAGATCT
[213 nt withheld, positions 5375-5587]
TAAACGCGTCTGGAACAATCAACCTCTGGATTACAAAATTTGTGAAAGATTGACTGGTATTCTTAACTAT
GTTGCTCCTTTTACGCTATGTGGATACGCTGCTTTAATGCCTTTGTATCATGCTATTGCTTCCCGTATGG
CTTTCATTTTCTCCTCCTTGTATAAATCCTGGTTGCTGTCTCTTTATGAGGAGTTGTGGCCCGTTGTCAG
GCAACGTGGCGTGGTGTGCACTGTGTTTGCTGACGCAACCCCCACTGGTTGGGGCATTGCCACCACCTGT
CAGCTCCTTTCCGGGACTTTCGCTTTCCCCCTCCCTATTGCCACGGCGGAACTCATCGCCGCCTGCCTTG
CCCGCTGCTGGACAGGGGCTCGGCTGTTGGGCACTGACAATTCCGTGGTGTTGTCGGGGAAGCTGACGTC
CTTTCCATGGCTGCTCGCCTGTGTTGCCACCTGGATTCTGCGCGGGACGTCCTTCTGCTACGTCCCTTCG
GCCCTCAATCCAGCGGACCTTCCTTCCCGCGGCCTGCTGCCGGCTCTGCGGCCTCTTCCGCGTCTTCGCC
TTCGCCCTCAGACGAGTCGGATCTCCCTTTGGGCCGCCTCCCCGC
